Addgene plasmid #15466: pCR-Flag-IKKbeta-KM
Depositing lab: Hiroyasu Nakano. Depositing organization: Juntendo University. Publication: Differential regulation of IkappaB kinase alpha and beta by two upstream kinases, NF-kappaB-inducing kinase and mitogen-activated protein kinase/ERK kinase kinase-1. Nakano H, Shindo M, Sakon S, Nishinaka S, Mihara M, Yagita H, Okumura K. Proc Natl Acad Sci U S A. 1998 Mar 31. 95(7):3537-42. 10.1073/pnas.95.7.3537 PubMed 9520401.
Backbone
  Vector backbone: pCR3.1
  Backbone manufacturer: Invitrogen
  Backbone size w/o insert (bp): 5044
  Vector type: Mammalian Expression
  Selectable markers: Neomycin (select with G418)
Growth in bacteria
  Bacterial resistance: Ampicillin, 100 μg/mL
  Growth temperature: 37°C
  Growth strain: DH5alpha
  Copy number: High Copy
Gene/Insert
  Gene/Insert name: IkB kinase beta-KM (alt name: IKKbeta-KM)
  Species: M. musculus (mouse)
  Insert size (bp): 2300
  Mutation: changed Lysine at 44 to Alanine
  GenBank ID: AF026524
  Entrez Gene: Ikbkb (a.k.a. IKK-2, IKK-B, IKK-beta, IKK2, IKK[b], IKKbeta, NFKBIKB)
  Tag / fusion protein: Flag (N terminal on backbone)
  Cloning method: Restriction Enzyme; 5′ cloning site EcoR1 (not destroyed); 3′ cloning site Xho1 (not destroyed)
  Sequencing primers: 5′ T7; 3′ pCR3.1 reverse
Terms and licenses: Academic/Nonprofit Terms; Industry Terms: Not Available to Industry
How to cite: pCR-Flag-IKKbeta-KM was a gift from Hiroyasu Nakano (Addgene plasmid # 15466 ; http://n2t.net/addgene:15466 ; RRID:Addgene_15466)
