[The description below was written by a language model from this plasmid's Addgene catalogue record.]
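Description:
pCR-Flag-IKKbeta-KM is a mammalian expression plasmid built on the Invitrogen pCR3.1 backbone (about 5 kb without insert). It carries a roughly 2.3 kb cDNA encoding mouse IκB kinase beta (Ikbkb, also known as IKK2). The plasmid is propagated in E. coli as a high-copy construct under ampicillin selection. It also carries a neomycin resistance marker, so transfected mammalian cells can be selected with G418. The catalogue entry does not name the promoter and no feature table is provided. The use of a T7 primer for 5′ sequencing indicates that a T7 priming site lies upstream of the insert.

The insert was cloned between EcoRI and XhoI sites, both of which were retained. It is fused in frame to an N-terminal Flag epitope supplied by the modified backbone, which allows the protein to be detected or immunoprecipitated with anti-Flag antibodies. The "KM" designation refers to the recorded mutation, a substitution of lysine 44 with alanine. Mutating a conserved lysine in a kinase's ATP-binding region is a standard way to abolish catalytic activity, and the name is consistent with a kinase-inactive mutant, although the record does not describe the functional consequence.

The associated publication concerns differential regulation of IKKα and IKKβ by the upstream kinases NIK and MEKK1. In that context, the construct is suited to transfection experiments in NF-κB signalling. It could serve as a catalytically inactive control, as a potential dominant-negative inhibitor, or as a substrate for upstream kinases that does not autophosphorylate.
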