>Addgene plasmid #15466 | pCR-Flag-IKKbeta-KM | addgene partial sequence | sequence record 21956 | T7 5'-TAATACGACTCACTATAGGG-3'
TAGTAACGGCCGCCAGTGTGCTGGAATTGATGGACTACAAGGACGACGATGACAAGGAATTGATGGACTA
CAAGGACGACGATGACAAGGAATTCATGAGCTGGTCACCGTCCCTCCCAACCCAGACATGTGGAGCCTGG
GAAATGAAAGAACGCCTGGGGACCGGGGGATTTGGAAACGTCATCCGGTGGCACAATCAGGCGACAGGTG
AACAGATCGCCATCGCGCAATGCCGACAGGAGCTCAGCCCAAAGAACAGAAACCGCTGGTGCCTCGAAAT
CCAGATCATGAGAAGGGTGAACCATCCCAATGTGGTGGCTGCCCGGGATGTCCCAGAAGGGATGCAGAAC
CTGGCACCCAATGATTT
